>Addgene plasmid #54336 | pSUMO-YHRC | depositor full sequence | sequence record 84530 | pSUMO-YHRC sequence 6436 bps
AAATGGCGAATGGG
[124 nt withheld, positions 15-138]
C
[91 nt withheld, positions 140-230]
A
[49 nt withheld, positions 232-280]
CCTTTGACGTTGGAGTCCACGTTCTTT
[37 nt withheld, positions 308-344]
ACCCTATCTCGGTCTATTCTTTTGATTTATAAGGGATTTTGCCGATTTCGGCCTATTGGTTAAAAAATGA
GCTGATTTAACAAAAATTTAACGCGAATTTTAACAAAATATTAACGTTTACAATTTCAGGTGGCACTTTT
CGGGGAAATGTGCGCGGAACCCCTATTTGTTTATTTTTCTAAATACATTCAAATATGTATCCGCTCATGA
ATTAATTCTTAGAAAAACTCATCGAGCATCAAATGAAACTGCAATTTATTCATATCAGGATTATCAATAC
CATATTTTTGAAAAAGCCGTTTCTGTAATGAAGGAGAAAACTCACCGAGGCAGTTCCATAGGATGGCAAG
ATCCTGGTATCGGTCTGCGATTCCGACTCGTCCAACATCAATACAACCTATTAATTTCCCCTCGTCAAAA
ATAAGGTTATCAAGTGAGAAATCACCATGAGTGACGACTGAATCCGGTGAGAATGGCAAAAGTTTATGCA
TTTCTTTCCAGACTTGTTCAACAGGCCAGCCATTACGCTCGTCATCAAAATCACTCGCATCAACCAAACC
GTTATTCATTCGTGATTGCGCCTGAGCGAGACGAAATACGCGATCGCTGTTAAAAGGACAATTACAAACA
GGAATCGAATGCAACCGGCGCAGGAACACTGCCAGCGCATCAACAATATTTTCACCTGAATCAGGATATT
CTTCTAATACCTGGAATGCTGTTTTCCCGGGGATCGCAGTGGTGAGTAACCATGCATCATCAGGAGTACG
GATAAAATGCTTGATGGTCGGAAGAGGCATAAATTCCGTCAGCCAGTTTAGTCTGACCATCTCATCTGTA
ACATCATTGGCAACGCTACCTTTGCCATGTTTCAGAAACAACTCTGGCGCATCGGGCTTCCCATACAATC
GATAGATTGTCGCACCTGATTGCCCGACATTATCGCGAGCCCATTTATACCCATATAAATCAGCATCCAT
GTTGGAATTTAATCGCGGCCTCGAAACGTGAGTCTTTTCCTTACCCATGGTTGTTTATGTTCGGATGTGA
TGTGAGAACTGTATCCTAGCAAGATTTTAAAAGGAAGTATATGAAAGAAGAACCTCAGTGGCAAATCCTA
ACCTTTTATATTTCTCTACAGGGGCGCGGCGTGGGGACAATTCAACGCGTCTGTGAGGGGAGCGTTTCCC
TGCTCGCAGGTCTGCAGCGAGGAGCCGTAATTTTTGCTTCGCGCCGTGCGGCCATCAAAATGTATGGATG
CAAATGATTATACATGGGGATGTATGGGCTAAATGTACGGGCGACAGTCACATCATGCCCCTGAGCTGCG
CACGTCAAGACTGTCAAGGAGGGTATTCTGGGCCTCCATGTCGCTGGCCGGGTGACCCGGCGGGGACGAG
GCAAGCGATCGCTTGCCTGTAACTTACACGCGCCTCGTATCTTTTAATGATGGAATAATTTGGGAATTTA
CTCTGTGTTTATTTATTTTTATGTTTTGTATTTGGATTTTAGAAAGTAAATAAAGAAGGTAGAAGAGTTA
CGGAATGAAGAAAAAAAAATAAACAAAGGTTTAAAAAATTTCAACAAAAAGCGTACTTTACATATATATT
TATTAGACAAGAAAAGCAGATTAAATAGATATACATTCGATTAACGATAAGTAAAATGTAAAATCACAGG
ATTTTCGTGTGTGGTCTTCTACACAGACAAGATGAAACAATTCGGCATTAATACCTGAGAGCAGGAAGAG
CAAGATAAAAGGTAGTATTTGTTGGCGATCCCCCTAGAGTCTTTTACATCTTCGGAAAACAAAAACTATT
TTTTCTTTAATTTCTTTTTTTACTTTCTATTTTTAATTTATATATTTATATTAAAAAATTTAAATTATAA
TTATTTTTATAGCACGTGATGAAAAGGACCCCCAAAATCCCTTAACGTGAGTTTTCGTTCCACTGAGCGT
CAGACCCCGTAGAAAAGATCAAAGGATCTTCTTGAGATCCTTTTTTTCTGCGCGTAATCTGCTGCTTGCA
AACAAAAAAACCACCGCTACCAGCGGTGGTTTGTTTGCCGGATCAAGAGCTACCAACTCTTTTTCCGAAG
GTAACTGGCTTCAGCAGAGCGCAGATACCAAATACTGTCCTTCTAGTGTAGCCGTAGTTAGGCCACCACT
TCAAGAACTCTGTAGCACCGCCTACATACCTCGCTCTGCTAATCCTGTTACCAGTGGCTGCTGCCAGTGG
CGATAAGTCGTGTCTTACCGGGTTGGACTCAAGACGATAGTTACCGGATAAGGCGCAGCGGTCGGGCTGA
ACGGGGGGTTCGTGCACACAGCCCAGCTTGGAGCGAACGACCTACACCGAACTGAGATACCTACAGCGTG
AGCTATGAGAAAGCGCCACGCTTCCCGAAGGGAGAAAGGCGGACAGGTATCCGGTAAGCGGCAGGGTCGG
AACAGGAGAGCGCACGAGGGAGCTTCCAGGGGGAAACGCCTGGTATCTTTATAGTCCTGTCGGGTTTCGC
CACCTCTGACTTGAGCGTCGATTTTTGTGATGCTCGTCAGGGGGGCGGAGCCTATGGAAAAACGCCAGCA
ACGCGGCCTTTTTACGGTTCCTGGCCTTTTGCTGGCCTTTTGCTCACATGTTCTTTCCTGCGTTATCCCC
TGATTCTGTGGATAACCGTATTACCGCCTTTGAGTGAGCTGATACCGCTCGCCGCAGCCGAACGACCGAG
CGCAGCGAGTCAGTGAGCGAGGAAGCGGAAGAGCGCCTGATGCGGTATTTTCTCCTTACGCATCTGTGCG
GTATTTCACACCGCATATATGGTGCACTCTCAGTACAATCTGCTCTGATGCCGCATAGTTAAGCCAGTAT
ACACTCCGCTATCGCTACGTGACTGGGTCATGGCTGCGCCCCGACACCCGCCAACACCCGCTGACGCGCC
CTGACGGGCTTGTCTGCTCCCGGCATCCGCTTACAGACAAGCTGTGACCGTCTCCGGGAGCTGCATGTGT
CAGAGGTTTTCACCGTCATCACCGAAACGCGCGAGGCAGCTGCGGTAAAGCTCATCAGCGTGGTCGTGAA
GCGATTCACAGATGTCTGCCTGTTCATCCGCGTCCAGCTCGTTGAGTTTCTCCAGAAGCGTTAATGTCTG
GCTTCTGATAAAGCGGGCCATGTTAAGGGCGGTTTTTTCCTGTTTGGTCACTGATGCCTCCGTGTAAGGG
GGATTTCTGTTCATGGGGGTAATGATACCGATGAAACGAGAGAGGATGCTCACGATACGGGTTACTGATG
ATGAACATGCCCGGTTACTGGAACGTTGTGAGGGTAAACAACTGGCGGTATGGATGCGGCGGGACCAGAG
AAAAATCACTCAGGGTCAATGCCAGCGCTTCGTTAATACAGATGTAGGTGTTCCACAGGGTAGCCAGCAG
CATCCTGCGATGCAGATCCGGAACATAATGGTGCAGGGCGCTGACTTCCGCGTTTCCAGACTTTACGAAA
CACGGAAACCGAAGACCATTCATGTTGTTGCTCAGGTCGCAGACGTTTTGCAGCAGCAGTCGCTTCACGT
TCGCTCGCGTATCGGTGATTCATTCTGCTAACCAGTAAGGCAACCCCGCCAGCCTAGCCGGGTCCTCAAC
GACAGGAGCACGATCATGCGCACCCGTGGGGCCGCCATGCCGGCGATAATGGCCTGCTTCTCGCCGAAAC
GTTTGGTGGCGGGACCAGTGACGAAGGCTTGAGCGAGGGCGTGCAAGATTCCGAATACCGCAAGCGACAG
GCCGATCATCGTCGCGCTCCAGCGAAAGCGGTCCTCGCCGAAAATGACCCAGAGCGCTGCCGGCACCTGT
CCTACGAGTTGCATGATAAAGAAGACAGTCATAAGTGCGGCGACGATAGTCATGCCCCGCGCCCACCGGA
AGGAGCTGACTGGGTTGAAGGCTCTCAAGGGCATCGGTCGAGATCCCGGTGCCTAATGAGTGAGCTAACT
TACATTAATTGCGTTGCGCTCACTGCCCGCTTTCCAGTCGGGAAACCTGTCGTGCCAGCTGCATTAATGA
ATCGGCCAACGCGCGGGGAGAGGCGGTTTGCGTATTGGGCGCCAGGGTGGTTTTTCTTTTCACCAGTGAG
ACGGGCAACAGCTGATTGCCCTTCACCGCCTGGCCCTGAGAGAGTTGCAGCAAGCGGTCCACGCTGGTTT
GCCCCAGCAGGCGAAAATCCTGTTTGATGGTGGTTAACGGCGGGATATAACATGAGCTGTCTTCGGTATC
GTCGTATCCCACTACCGAGATATCCGCACCAACGCGCAGCCCGGACTCGGTAATGGCGCGCATTGCGCCC
AGCGCCATCTGATCGTTGGCAACCAGCATCGCAGTGGGAACGATGCCCTCATTCAGCATTTGCATGGTTT
GTTGAAAACCGGACATGGCACTCCAGTCGCCTTCCCGTTCCGCTATCGGCTGAATTTGATTGCGAGTGAG
ATATTTATGCCAGCCAGCCAGACGCAGACGCGCCGAGACAGAACTTAATGGGCCCGCTAACAGCGCGATT
TGCTGGTGACCCAATGCGACCAGATGCTCCACGCCCAGTCGCGTACCGTCTTCATGGGAGAAAATAATAC
TGTTGATGGGTGTCTGGTCAGAGACATCAAGAAATAACGCCGGAACATTAGTGCAGGCAGCTTCCACAGC
AATGGCATCCTGGTCATCCAGCGGATAGTTAATGATCAGCCCACTGACGCGTTGCGCGAGAAGATTGTGC
ACCGCCGCTTTACAGGCTTCGACGCCGCTTCGTTCTACCATCGACACCACCACGCTGGCACCCAGTTGAT
CGGCGCGAGATTTAATCGCCGCGACAATTTGCGACGGCGCGTGCAGGGCCAGACTGGAGGTGGCAACGCC
AATCAGCAACGACTGTTTGCCCGCCAGTTGTTGTGCCACGCGGTTGGGAATGTAATTCAGCTCCGCCATC
GCCGCTTCCACTTTTTCCCGCGTTTTCGCAGAAACGTGGCTGGCCTGGTTCACCACGCGGGAAACGGTCT
GATAAGAGACACCGGCATACTCTGCGACATCGTATAACGTTACTGGTTTCACATTCACCACCCTGAATTG
ACTCTCTTCCGGGCGCTATCATGCCATACCGCGAAAGGTTTTGCGCCATTCGATGGTGTCCGGGATCTCG
ACGCTCTCCCTTATGCGACTCCTGCATTAGGAAGCAGCCCAGTAGTAGGTTGAGGCCGTTGAGCACCGCC
GCCGCAAGGAATGGTGCATGCAAGGAGATGGCGCCCAACAGTCCCCCGGCCACGGGGCCTGCCACCATAC
CCACGCCGAAACAAGCGCTCATGAGCCCGAAGTGGCGAGCCCGATCTTCCCCATCGGTGATGTCGGCGAT
ATAGGCGCCAGCAACCGCACCTGTGGCGCCGGTGATGCCGGCCACGATGCGTCCGGCGTAGAGGATCGAG
ATCTCGATCCCGCGAAATTAATACGACTCACTATAGGGGAATTGTGAGCGGATAACAATTCCCCTCTAGA
AATAATTTTGTTTAACTTTAAGAAGGAGATATACATATGGGTCATCACCATCATCACCATGGTTCGGACT
CAGAAGTCAATCAAGAAGCTAAGCCAGAGGTCAAGCCAGAAGTCAAGCCTGAGACTCACATCAATTTAAA
GGTGTCCGATGGATCTTCAGAGATCTTCTTCAAGATCAAAAAGACCACTCCTTTAAGAAGGCTGATGGAA
GCGTTCGCTAAAAGACAGGGTAAGGAAATGGACTCCTTAAGATTCTTGTACGACGGTATTAGAATTCAAG
CTGATCAGACCCCTGAAGATTTGGACATGGAGGATAACGATATTATTGAGGCTCACAGAGAACAGATTGG
TGGGAGACCGGATCCGAATTCGAGCTCCGTCGACAAGCTTGCGGCCGCACTCGAGCACCACCACCACCAC
CACTGAGATCCGGCTGCTAACAAAGCCCGAAAGGAAGCTGAGTTGGCTGCTGCCACCGCTGAGCAATAAC
TAGCATAACCCCTTGGGGCCTCTAAACGGGTCTTGAGGGGTTTTTTGCTGAAAGGAGGAACTATATCCGG
AT
Features (pLannotate 1.2.2; 21 found; start..end, strand, type, name):
     15..470     +  rep_origin     f1 ori (sequence partly withheld): f1 bacteriophage origin of replication; arrow indicates direction of (+) strand synthesis
    497..554     +  promoter       AmpR promoter (fragment): bla
    563..1372    -  CDS            KanR: aminoglycoside phosphotransferase; aph(3')-Ia; confers resistance to kanamycin
   1373..1716    -  promoter       TEF promoter: Ashbya gossypii TEF promoter
   1751..2254    -  misc_feature   CEN/ARS: S. cerevisiae CEN6 centromere fused to an autonomously replicating sequence
   2336..2924    +  rep_origin     ori: high-copy-number ColE1/pMB1/pBR322/pUC origin of replication
   3110..3252    -  misc_feature   bom: basis of mobility region from pBR322
   3354..3545    -  CDS            rop: Rop protein, which maintains plasmids at low copy number; rop
   3562..3942    +  CDS            YPB1_ECOLX: Protein predicted: Swiss-Prot protein existence level 4. From Escherichia coli.
   4014..4305    -  CDS            TcR (fragment): tetracycline efflux protein; tet; confers resistance to tetracycline
   4320..4341    -  protein_bind   CAP binding site: CAP binding activates transcription in the presence of cAMP. E. coli catabolite activator protein
   4354..5436    -  CDS            lacI: lac repressor; lacI; The lac repressor binds to the lac operator to inhibit transcription in E. coli. This inhibition can be relieved by adding lactose or isopropyl-β-D-thiogalactopyranoside (IPTG).
   5437..5514    -  promoter       lacI promoter: lacI
   5522..5801    -  CDS            TcR (fragment): tetracycline efflux protein; tet; confers resistance to tetracycline
   5823..5841    +  promoter       T7 promoter: promoter for bacteriophage T7 RNA polymerase
   5842..5866    +  protein_bind   lac operator: The lac repressor binds to the lac operator to inhibit transcription in E. coli. This inhibition can be relieved by adding lactose or isopropyl-β-D-thiogalactopyranoside (IPTG). lac repressor encoded by lacI
   5881..5903    +  RBS            RBS: efficient ribosome binding site from bacteriophage T7 gene 10 (Olins and Rangwala, 1989)
   5938..6227    +  CDS            SUMO (fragment): cleavable ubiquitin-like protein tag; S. cerevisiae SMT3 (truncated)
   6280..6297    +  CDS            9xHis (fragment): 9xHis affinity tag
   6307..6356    +  CDS            SET1 (fragment): solubility-enhancement tag derived from T7 phage gene 10B
   6364..6411    +  terminator     T7 terminator: transcription terminator for bacteriophage T7 RNA polymerase
