[The description below was written by a language model from this plasmid's Addgene catalogue record and pLannotate feature annotations shown in this document.]
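Description:
pSUMO-YHRC is an empty bacterial expression backbone of 6,436 bp, derived from pET24 and re-engineered so that inserts can be assembled into it by homologous recombination in yeast before the finished plasmid is moved into E. coli for protein production. In bacteria it replicates from a ColE1/pMB1-type origin accompanied by the rop gene and the bom region, consistent with its listing as low copy, and is selected with kanamycin. An f1 origin is also present. For maintenance in Saccharomyces cerevisiae, a CEN/ARS element taken from the pRS series provides stable replication and segregation. The promoter driving the aph(3')-Ia kanamycin resistance gene has been replaced with the Ashbya gossypii TEF promoter, so the same marker confers G418 resistance in yeast. Short tetracycline-resistance fragments and a small predicted E. coli ORF in the annotation appear to be pBR322-lineage backbone remnants rather than functional parts.

The expression cassette is the standard pET arrangement. A T7 promoter with an adjacent lac operator is followed by the T7 gene 10 ribosome binding site and ends in the T7 terminator. A plasmid-borne lacI gene supplies repressor, so expression is IPTG-inducible in hosts that provide T7 RNA polymerase. Within the former multiple cloning site sits a His6-SUMO module based on yeast SMT3, a cleavable ubiquitin-like tag. A further short His-tag sequence is annotated downstream of it. According to the record, the choice of recombination junctions lets a target be expressed untagged, as an N-terminal His6-SUMO fusion, or with a His6 tag alone. Single or multiple DNA fragments can be joined in one step. The short hit annotated as a T7 gene 10B-derived solubility tag is not mentioned in the catalogue entry and may simply be an automated match to vector sequence.
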