Addgene plasmid #54336: pSUMO-YHRC
Purpose: (Empty Backbone) Expression vector (pT7) for untagged expression as well as fusions to His6-SUMO or His6 tags. Designed for single or multiple fragment cloning by yeast homologous recombination.
Depositing lab: Claes Andréasson. Depositing organization: Stockholms Universitet. Publication: A versatile bacterial expression vector designed for single-step cloning of multiple DNA fragments using homologous recombination. Holmberg MA, Gowda NK, Andreasson C. Protein Expr Purif. 2014 Jun;98:38-45. doi: 10.1016/j.pep.2014.03.002. Epub 2014 Mar 12. PubMed 24631626.
Backbone
  Vector backbone: Modified pET24
  Backbone manufacturer: Novagen
  Backbone size (bp): 6436
  Modifications to backbone: KanR promoter changed to facilitate G418 selection in yeast. CEN/ARS sequence introduced from the pRS-series for stable replication and segregation in yeast. 6His-SUMO (yeast gene: SMT3) introduced in pET24 MCS.
  Vector type: Bacterial Expression
  Promoter: T7-LacO
  Selectable markers: Neomycin (select with G418) ; G418
  Tag / fusion protein: 6His-SUMO (yeast gene: SMT3) (N terminal on backbone)
Growth in bacteria
  Bacterial resistance: Kanamycin, 50 μg/mL
  Growth temperature: 37°C
  Growth strain: DH10B
  Copy number: Low Copy
Terms and licenses: Academic/Nonprofit Terms; Industry Terms: Not Available to Industry
How to cite: pSUMO-YHRC was a gift from Claes Andréasson (Addgene plasmid # 54336 ; http://n2t.net/addgene:54336 ; RRID:Addgene_54336)
