>Addgene plasmid #54336 | pSUMO-YHRC | addgene partial sequence | sequence record 92733 | T7term 5'-GCTAGTTATTGCTCAGCGG-3'
GTTAGCAGCCGGATCTCAGTGGTGGTGGTGGTGGTGCTCGAGTGCGGCCGCAAGCTTGTCGACGGAGCTC
GAATTCGGATCCGGTCTCCCACCAATCTGTTCTCTGTGAGCCTCAATAATATCGTTATCCTCCATGTCCA
AATCTTCAGGGGTCTGATCAGCTTGAATTCTAATACCGTCGTACAAGAATCTTAAGGAGTCCATTTCCTT
ACCCTGTCTTTTAGCGAACGCTTCCATCAGCCTTCTTAAAGGAGTGGTCTTTTTGATCTTGAAGAAGATC
TCTGAAGATCCATCGGACACCTTTAAATTGATGTGAGTCTCAGGCTTGACTTCTGGCTTGACCTCTGGCT
TAGCTTCTTGATTGACTTCTGAGTCCGAACCATGGTGATGATGGTGATGACCCATATGTATATCTCCTTC
TTAAAGTTAAACAAAATTATTTCTAGAGGGGAATTGTTATCCGCTCACAATTCCCCTATAGTGAGTCGTA
TTAATTTCGCGGGATCGAGATCTCGATCCTCTACGCCGGACGCATCGTGGCCGGCATCACCGGCGCCACA
GGTGCGGTTGCTGGCGCCTATATCGCCGACATCACCGATGGGGAAGATCGGGCTCGCCACTTCGGGCTCA
TGAGCGCTTGTTTCGGCGTGGGTATGGTGGCAGGCCCCGTGGCCGGGGGACTGTTGGGCGCCATCTCCTT
GCATGCACCATTCCTTGCGGCGGCGGTGCTCAACGGCCTCAACCTACTACTGGGCTGCTTCCTAATGCAG
GAGTCGCATAAGGGAGAGCGTCGAGATCCCGGACACCATCGAATGGCGCAAAACCTTTCGCGGTATGGCA
TGATAGCGCCCGGAAGAGAGTCAATTCAGGGTGGTGAATGTGAAACCAGTAACGTTATACGATGT
