>Addgene plasmid #54336 | pSUMO-YHRC | addgene partial sequence | sequence record 92936 | Kan-R 5'-ATCGCGAGCCCATTTATACC-3'
GCGGCCTCGAAACGTGAGTCTTTTCCTTACCCATGGTTGTTTATGTTCGGATGTGATGTGAGAACTGTAT
CCTAGCAAGATTTTAAAAGGAAGTATATGAAAGAAGAACCTCAGTGGCAAATCCTAACCTTTTATATTTC
TCTACAGGGGCGCGGCGTGGGGACAATTCAACGCGTCTGTGAGGGGAGCGTTTCCCTGCTCGCAGGTCTG
CAGCGAGGAGCCGTAATTTTTGCTTCGCGCCGTGCGGCCATCAAAATGTATGGATGCAAATGATTATACA
TGGGGATGTATGGGCTAAATGTACGGGCGACAGTCACATCATGCCCCTGAGCTGCGCACGTCAAGACTGT
CAAGGAGGGTATTCTGGGCCTCCATGTCGCTGGCCGGGTGACCCGGCGGGGACGAGGCAAGCGATCGCTT
GCCTGTAACTTACACGCGCCTCGTATCTTTTAATGATGGAATAATTTGGGAATTTACTCTGTGTTTATTT
ATTTTTATGTTTTGTATTTGGATTTTAGAAAGTAAATAAAGAAGGTAGAAGAGTTACGGAATGAAGAAAA
AAAAATAAACAAAGGTTTAAAAAATTTCAACAAAAAGCGTACTTTACATATATATTTATTAGACAAGAAA
AGCAGATTAAATAGATATACATTCGATTAACGATAAGTAAAATGTAAAATCACAGGATTTTCGTGTGTGG
TCTTCTACACAGACAAGATGAAACAATTCGGCATTAATACCTGAGAGCAGGAAGAGCAAGATAAAAGGTA
GTATTTGTTGGCGATCCCCCTAGAGTCTTTTACATCTTCGGAAAACAAAAACTATTTTTTCTTTAATTTC
