>Addgene plasmid #54336 | pSUMO-YHRC | addgene partial sequence | sequence record 92937 | pBR322ori-3 5'-tttgtttgcaagcagcagat-3'
AGGGATTTTGGGGGTCCTTTTCATCACGTGCTATAAAAATAATTATAATTTAAATTTTTTAATATAAATA
TATAAATTAAAAATAGAAAGTAAAAAAAGAAATTAAAGAAAAAATAGTTTTTGTTTTCCGAAGATGTAAA
AGACTCTAGGGGGATCGCCAACAAATACTACCTTTTATCTTGCTCTTCCTGCTCTCAGGTATTAATGCCG
AATTGTTTCATCTTGTCTGTGTAGAAGACCACACACGAAAATCCTGTGATTTTACATTTTACTTATCGTT
AATCGAATGTATATCTATTTAATCTGCTTTTCTTGTCTAATAAATATATATGTAAAGTACGCTTTTTGTT
GAAATTTTTTAAACCTTTGTTTATTTTTTTTTCTTCATTCCGTAACTCTTCTACCTTCTTTATTTACTTT
CTAAAATCCAAATACAAAACATAAAAATAAATAAACACAGAGTAAATTCCCAAATTATTCCATCATTAAA
AGATACGAGGCGCGTGTAAGTTACAGGCAAGCGATCGCTTGCCTCGTCCCCGCCGGGTCACCCGGCCAGC
GACATGGAGGCCCAGAATACCCTCCTTGACAGTCTTGACGTGCGCAGCTCAGGGGCATGATGTGACTGTC
GCCCGTACATTTAGCCCATACATCCCCATGTATAATCATT
